>Addgene plasmid #105592 | LRG-2.1T-neo-sgMYB(human)#5.2 | depositor full sequence | sequence record 200698 | LRG-2.1T-neo-sgMYB(human)#5.2 sequence 8307 bps
TTAATGTAGTCTTATGCAATACTCTTGTAGTCTTGCAACATGGTAACGATGAGTTAGCAACATGCCTTAC
AAGGAGAGAAAAAGCACCGTGCATGCCGATTGGTGGAAGTAAGGTGGTACGATCGTGCCTTATTAGGAAG
GCAACAGACGGGTCTGACATGGATTGGACGAACCACTGAATTGCCGCATTGCAGAGATATTGTATTTAAG
TGCCTAGCTCGATACATAAACGGGTCTCTCTGGTTAGACCAGATCTGAGCCTGGGAGCTCTCTGGCTAAC
TAGGGAACCCACTGCTTAAGCCTCAATAAAGCTTGCCTTGAGTGCTTCAAGTAGTGTGTGCCCGTCTGTT
GTGTGACTCTGGTAACTAGAGATCCCTCAGACCCTTTTAGTCAGTGTGGAAAATCTCTAGCAGTGGCGCC
CGAACAGGGACTTGAAAGCGAAAGGGAAACCAGAGGAGCTCTCTCGACGCAGGACTCGGCTTGCTGAAGC
GCGCACGGCAAGAGGCGAGGGGCGGCGACTGGTGAGTACGCCAAAAATTTTGACTAGCGGAGGCTAGAAG
GAGAGAGATGGGTGCGAGAGCGTCAGTATTAAGCGGGGGAGAATTAGATCGCGATGGGAAAAAATTCGGT
TAAGGCCAGGGGGAAAGAAAAAATATAAATTAAAACATATAGTATGGGCAAGCAGGGAGCTAGAACGATT
CGCAGTTAATCCTGGCCTGTTAGAAACATCAGAAGGCTGTAGACAAATACTGGGACAGCTACAACCATCC
CTTCAGACAGGATCAGAAGAACTTAGATCATTATATAATACAGTAGCAACCCTCTATTGTGTGCATCAAA
GGATAGAGATAAAAGACACCAAGGAAGCTTTAGACAAGATAGAGGAAGAGCAAAACAAAAGTAAGACCAC
CGCACAGCAAGCGGCCGCTGATCTTCAGACCTGGAGGAGGAGATATGAGGGACAATTGGAGAAGTGAATT
ATATAAATATAAAGTAGTAAAAATTGAACCATTAGGAGTAGCACCCACCAAGGCAAAGAGAAGAGTGGTG
CAGAGAGAAAAAAGAGCAGTGGGAATAGGAGCTTTGTTCCTTGGGTTCTTGGGAGCAGCAGGAAGCACTA
TGGGCGCAGCGTCAATGACGCTGACGGTACAGGCCAGACAATTATTGTCTGGTATAGTGCAGCAGCAGAA
CAATTTGCTGAGGGCTATTGAGGCGCAACAGCATCTGTTGCAACTCACAGTCTGGGGCATCAAGCAGCTC
CAGGCAAGAATCCTGGCTGTGGAAAGATACCTAAAGGATCAACAGCTCCTGGGGATTTGGGGTTGCTCTG
GAAAACTCATTTGCACCACTGCTGTGCCTTGGAATGCTAGTTGGAGTAATAAATCTCTGGAACAGATTTG
GAATCACACGACCTGGATGGAGTGGGACAGAGAAATTAACAATTACACAAGCTTAATACACTCCTTAATT
GAAGAATCGCAAAACCAGCAAGAAAAGAATGAACAAGAATTATTGGAATTAGATAAATGGGCAAGTTTGT
GGAATTGGTTTAACATAACAAATTGGCTGTGGTATATAAAATTATTCATAATGATAGTAGGAGGCTTGGT
AGGTTTAAGAATAGTTTTTGCTGTACTTTCTATAGTGAATAGAGTTAGGCAGGGATATTCACCATTATCG
TTTCAGACCCACCTCCCAACCCCGAGGGGACCCAGAGAGGGCCTATTTCCCATGATTCCTTCATATTTGC
ATATACGATACAAGGCTGTTAGAGAGATAATTAGAATTAATTTGACTGTAAACACAAAGATATTAGTACA
AAATACGTGACGTAGAAAGTAATAATTTCTTGGGTAGTTTGCAGTTTTAAAATTATGTTTTAAAATGGAC
TATCATATGCTTACCGTAACTTGAAAGTATTTCGATTTCTTGGCTTTATATATCTTGTGGAAAGGACGAA
ACACCGCAATAACAGACCAACGTTTGTTTAAGAGCTATGCTGGAAACAGCATAGCAAGTTTAAATAAGGC
TAGTCCGTTATCAACTTTGCTGGAAACAGCAAAGTGGCACCGAGTCGGTGCTTTTTTTGAATTCTAGATC
TTGAGACAAATGGCAGTATTCATCCACAATTTTAAAAGAAAAGGGGGGATTGGGGGGTACAGTGCAGGGG
AAAGAATAGTAGACATAATAGCAACAGACATACAAACTAAAGAATTACAAAAACAAATTACAAAAATTCA
AAATTTTCGGGTTTATTACAGGGACAGCAGAGATCCACTTTGGCGCCGGCTCGAGTGGCTCCGGTGCCCG
TCAGTGGGCAGAGCGCACATCGCCCACAGTCCCCGAGAAGTTGGGGGGAGGGGTCGGCAATTGAACCGGT
GCCTAGAGAAGGTGGCGCGGGGTAAACTGGGAAAGTGATGTCGTGTACTGGCTCCGCCTTTTTCCCGAGG
GTGGGGGAGAACCGTATATAAGTGCAGTAGTCGCCGTGAACGTTCTTTTTCGCAACGGGTTTGCCGCCAG
AACACAGGTGTCGTGACGCGGGATCCGCCACCATGGATTACAAAGACGATGACGATAAGATGGTGAGCAA
GGGCGAGGAGCTGTTCACCGGGGTGGTGCCCATCCTGGTCGAGCTGGACGGCGACGTAAACGGCCACAAG
TTCAGCGTGTCCGGCGAGGGCGAGGGCGATGCCACCTACGGCAAGCTGACCCTGAAGTTCATCTGCACCA
CCGGCAAGCTGCCCGTGCCCTGGCCCACCCTCGTGACCACCCTGACCTACGGCGTGCAGTGCTTCAGCCG
CTACCCCGACCACATGAAGCAGCACGACTTCTTCAAGTCCGCCATGCCCGAAGGCTACGTCCAGGAGCGC
ACCATCTTCTTCAAGGACGACGGCAACTACAAGACCCGCGCCGAGGTGAAGTTCGAGGGCGACACCCTGG
TGAACCGCATCGAGCTGAAGGGCATCGACTTCAAGGAGGACGGCAACATCCTGGGGCACAAGCTGGAGTA
CAACTACAACAGCCACAACGTCTATATCATGGCCGACAAGCAGAAGAACGGCATCAAGGTGAACTTCAAG
ATCCGCCACAACATCGAGGACGGCAGCGTGCAGCTCGCCGACCACTACCAGCAGAACACCCCCATCGGCG
ACGGCCCCGTGCTGCTGCCCGACAACCACTACCTGAGCACCCAGTCCGCCCTGAGCAAAGACCCCAACGA
GAAGCGCGATCACATGGTCCTGCTGGAGTTCGTGACCGCCGCCGGGATCACTCTCGGCATGGACGAGCTG
TACAAGGGCAGCGGCGCCACCAACTTCAGCCTGCTGAAGCAGGCCGGCGACGTGGAGGAGAACCCCGGCC
CCATGATTGAACAAGATGGATTGCACGCAGGTTCTCCGGCCGCTTGGGTGGAGAGGCTATTCGGCTATGA
CTGGGCACAACAGACAATCGGCTGCTCTGATGCCGCCGTGTTCCGGCTGTCAGCGCAGGGGCGCCCGGTT
CTTTTTGTCAAGACCGACCTGTCCGGTGCCCTGAATGAACTGCAAGACGAGGCAGCGCGGCTATCGTGGC
TGGCCACGACGGGCGTTCCTTGCGCAGCTGTGCTCGACGTTGTCACTGAAGCGGGAAGGGACTGGCTGCT
ATTGGGCGAAGTGCCGGGGCAGGATCTCCTGTCATCTCACCTTGCTCCTGCCGAGAAAGTATCCATCATG
GCTGATGCAATGCGGCGGCTGCATACGCTTGATCCGGCTACCTGCCCATTCGACCACCAAGCGAAACATC
GCATCGAGCGAGCACGTACTCGGATGGAAGCCGGTCTTGTCGATCAGGATGATCTGGACGAAGAGCATCA
GGGGCTCGCGCCAGCCGAACTGTTCGCCAGGCTCAAGGCGAGCATGCCCGACGGCGAGGATCTCGTCGTG
ACCCATGGCGATGCCTGCTTGCCGAATATCATGGTGGAAAATGGCCGCTTTTCTGGATTCATCGACTGTG
GCCGGCTGGGTGTGGCGGACCGCTATCAGGACATAGCGTTGGCTACCCGTGATATTGCTGAAGAGCTTGG
CGGCGAATGGGCTGACCGCTTCCTCGTGCTTTACGGTATCGCCGCTCCCGATTCGCAGCGCATCGCCTTC
TATCGCCTTCTTGACGAGTTCTTCTGAGTCGACAATCAACCTCTGGATTACAAAATTTGTGAAAGATTGA
CTGGTATTCTTAACTATGTTGCTCCTTTTACGCTATGTGGATACGCTGCTTTAATGCCTTTGTATCATGC
TATTGCTTCCCGTATGGCTTTCATTTTCTCCTCCTTGTATAAATCCTGGTTGCTGTCTCTTTATGAGGAG
TTGTGGCCCGTTGTCAGGCAACGTGGCGTGGTGTGCACTGTGTTTGCTGACGCAACCCCCACTGGTTGGG
GCATTGCCACCACCTGTCAGCTCCTTTCCGGGACTTTCGCTTTCCCCCTCCCTATTGCCACGGCGGAACT
CATCGCCGCCTGCCTTGCCCGCTGCTGGACAGGGGCTCGGCTGTTGGGCACTGACAATTCCGTGGTGTTG
TCGGGGAAATCATCGTCCTTTCCTTGGCTGCTCGCCTGTGTTGCCACCTGGATTCTGCGCGGGACGTCCT
TCTGCTACGTCCCTTCGGCCCTCAATCCAGCGGACCTTCCTTCCCGCGGCCTGCTGCCGGCTCTGCGGCC
TCTTCCGCGTCTTCGCCTTCGCCCTCAGACGAGTCGGATCTCCCTTTGGGCCGCCTCCCCGCGTCGACTT
TAAGACCAATGACTTACAAGGCAGCTGTAGATCTTAGCCACTTTTTAAAAGAAAAGGGGGGACTGGAAGG
GCTAATTCACTCCCAACGAAGACAAGATCTGCTTTTTGCTTGTACTGGGTCTCTCTGGTTAGACCAGATC
TGAGCCTGGGAGCTCTCTGGCTAACTAGGGAACCCACTGCTTAAGCCTCAATAAAGCTTGCCTTGAGTGC
TTCAAGTAGTGTGTGCCCGTCTGTTGTGTGACTCTGGTAACTAGAGATCCCTCAGACCCTTTTAGTCAGT
GTGGAAAATCTCTAGCAGTACGTATAGTAGTTCATGTCATCTTATTATTCAGTATTTATAACTTGCAAAG
AAATGAATATCAGAGAGTGAGAGGAACTTGTTTATTGCAGCTTATAATGGTTACAAATAAAGCAATAGCA
TCACAAATTTCACAAATAAAGCATTTTTTTCACTGCATTCTAGTTGTGGTTTGTCCAAACTCATCAATGT
ATCTTATCATGTCTGGCTCTAGCTATCCCGCCCCTAACTCCGCCCATCCCGCCCCTAACTCCGCCCAGTT
CCGCCCATTCTCCGCCCCATGGCTGACTAATTTTTTTTATTTATGCAGAGGCCGAGGCCGCCTCGGCCTC
TGAGCTATTCCAGAAGTAGTGAGGAGGCTTTTTTGGAGGCCTAGGGACGTACCCAATTCGCCCTATAGTG
AGTCGTATTACGCGCGCTCACTGGCCGTCGTTTTACAACGTCGTGACTGGGAAAACCCTGGCGTTACCCA
ACTTAATCGCCTTGCAGCACATCCCCCTTTCGCCAGCTGGCGTAATAGCGAAGAGGCCCGCACCGATCGC
CCTTCCCAACAGTTGCGCAGCCTGAATGGCGAATGGG
[124 nt withheld, positions 5638-5761]
C
[91 nt withheld, positions 5763-5853]
A
[49 nt withheld, positions 5855-5903]
CCTTTGACGTTGGAGTCCACGTTCTTT
[37 nt withheld, positions 5931-5967]
ACCCTATCTCGGTCTATTCTTTTGATTTATAAGGGATTTTGCCGATTTCGGCCTATTGGTTAAAAAATGA
GCTGATTTAACAAAAATTTAACGCGAATTTTAACAAAATATTAACGCTTACAATTTAGGTGGCACTTTTC
GGGGAAATGTGCGCGGAACCCCTATTTGTTTATTTTTCTAAATACATTCAAATATGTATCCGCTCATGAG
ACAATAACCCTGATAAATGCTTCAATAATATTGAAAAAGGAAGAGTATGAGTATTCAACATTTCCGTGTC
GCCCTTATTCCCTTTTTTGCGGCATTTTGCCTTCCTGTTTTTGCTCACCCAGAAACGCTGGTGAAAGTAA
AAGATGCTGAAGATCAGTTGGGTGCACGAGTGGGTTACATCGAACTGGATCTCAACAGCGGTAAGATCCT
TGAGAGTTTTCGCCCCGAAGAACGTTTTCCAATGATGAGCACTTTTAAAGTTCTGCTATGTGGCGCGGTA
TTATCCCGTATTGACGCCGGGCAAGAGCAACTCGGTCGCCGCATACACTATTCTCAGAATGACTTGGTTG
AGTACTCACCAGTCACAGAAAAGCATCTTACGGATGGCATGACAGTAAGAGAATTATGCAGTGCTGCCAT
AACCATGAGTGATAACACTGCGGCCAACTTACTTCTGACAACGATCGGAGGACCGAAGGAGCTAACCGCT
TTTTTGCACAACATGGGGGATCATGTAACTCGCCTTGATCGTTGGGAACCGGAGCTGAATGAAGCCATAC
CAAACGACGAGCGTGACACCACGATGCCTGTAGCAATGGCAACAACGTTGCGCAAACTATTAACTGGCGA
ACTACTTACTCTAGCTTCCCGGCAACAATTAATAGACTGGATGGAGGCGGATAAAGTTGCAGGACCACTT
CTGCGCTCGGCCCTTCCGGCTGGCTGGTTTATTGCTGATAAATCTGGAGCCGGTGAGCGTGGGTCTCGCG
GTATCATTGCAGCACTGGGGCCAGATGGTAAGCCCTCCCGTATCGTAGTTATCTACACGACGGGGAGTCA
GGCAACTATGGATGAACGAAATAGACAGATCGCTGAGATAGGTGCCTCACTGATTAAGCATTGGTAACTG
TCAGACCAAGTTTACTCATATATACTTTAGATTGATTTAAAACTTCATTTTTAATTTAAAAGGATCTAGG
TGAAGATCCTTTTTGATAATCTCATGACCAAAATCCCTTAACGTGAGTTTTCGTTCCACTGAGCGTCAGA
CCCCGTAGAAAAGATCAAAGGATCTTCTTGAGATCCTTTTTTTCTGCGCGTAATCTGCTGCTTGCAAACA
AAAAAACCACCGCTACCAGCGGTGGTTTGTTTGCCGGATCAAGAGCTACCAACTCTTTTTCCGAAGGTAA
CTGGCTTCAGCAGAGCGCAGATACCAAATACTGTTCTTCTAGTGTAGCCGTAGTTAGGCCACCACTTCAA
GAACTCTGTAGCACCGCCTACATACCTCGCTCTGCTAATCCTGTTACCAGTGGCTGCTGCCAGTGGCGAT
AAGTCGTGTCTTACCGGGTTGGACTCAAGACGATAGTTACCGGATAAGGCGCAGCGGTCGGGCTGAACGG
GGGGTTCGTGCACACAGCCCAGCTTGGAGCGAACGACCTACACCGAACTGAGATACCTACAGCGTGAGCT
ATGAGAAAGCGCCACGCTTCCCGAAGGGAGAAAGGCGGACAGGTATCCGGTAAGCGGCAGGGTCGGAACA
GGAGAGCGCACGAGGGAGCTTCCAGGGGGAAACGCCTGGTATCTTTATAGTCCTGTCGGGTTTCGCCACC
TCTGACTTGAGCGTCGATTTTTGTGATGCTCGTCAGGGGGGCGGAGCCTATGGAAAAACGCCAGCAACGC
GGCCTTTTTACGGTTCCTGGCCTTTTGCTGGCCTTTTGCTCACATGTTCTTTCCTGCGTTATCCCCTGAT
TCTGTGGATAACCGTATTACCGCCTTTGAGTGAGCTGATACCGCTCGCCGCAGCCGAACGACCGAGCGCA
GCGAGTCAGTGAGCGAGGAAGCGGAAGAGCGCCCAATACGCAAACCGCCTCTCCCCGCGCGTTGGCCGAT
TCATTAATGCAGCTGGCACGACAGGTTTCCCGACTGGAAAGCGGGCAGTGAGCGCAACGCAATTAATGTG
AGTTAGCTCACTCATTAGGCACCCCAGGCTTTACACTTTATGCTTCCGGCTCGTATGTTGTGTGGAATTG
TGAGCGGATAACAATTTCACACAGGAAACAGCTATGACCATGATTACGCCAAGCGCGCAATTAACCCTCA
CTAAAGGGAACAAAAGCTGGAGCTGCAAGC
Features (pLannotate 1.2.2; 28 found; start..end, strand, type, name):
      5..231     +  promoter       RSV promoter: Rous sarcoma virus enhancer/promoter
    232..412     +  LTR            5' LTR (truncated): truncated 5' long terminal repeat (LTR) from HIV-1
    459..584     +  misc_feature   HIV-1 Ψ: packaging signal of human immunodeficiency virus type 1
    568..931     +  CDS            HIV-1 gag (fragment): gag protein from human immunodeficiency virus 1; gag
   1077..1310    +  misc_feature   RRE: The Rev response element (RRE) of HIV-1 allows for Rev-dependent mRNA export from the nucleus to the cytoplasm.
   1687..1713    +  CDS            Rev (fragment): human immunodeficiency virus 1 (HIV-1) Rev protein; rev; enhances nuclear export of unspliced and incompletely spliced viral mRNAs
   1717..1957    +  promoter       U6 promoter: RNA polymerase III promoter for human U6 snRNA
   2004..2047    +  misc_RNA       tracrRNA (fragment): trans-activating CRISPR RNA for the Streptococcus pyogenes CRISPR/Cas9 system
   2130..2247    +  misc_feature   cPPT/CTS: central polypurine tract and central termination sequence of HIV-1
   2316..2527    +  promoter       EF-1α core promoter: core promoter for human elongation factor EF-1α
   2580..3296    +  CDS            EGFP: EGFP is a basic (constitutively fluorescent) green fluorescent protein published in 1996, derived from Aequorea victoria. It is reported to be a rapidly-maturing weak dimer with moderate acid sensitivity.
   3363..4157    +  CDS            NeoR/KanR: aminoglycoside phosphotransferase from Tn5; aph(3')-II (or nptII); confers resistance to neomycin, kanamycin, and G418 (Geneticin®)
   4164..4752    +  misc_feature   WPRE: woodchuck hepatitis virus posttranscriptional regulatory element
   4803..4822    +  misc_feature   cPPT/CTS (fragment): central polypurine tract and central termination sequence of HIV-1
   4824..5057    +  LTR            3' LTR (ΔU3): self-inactivating 3' long terminal repeat (LTR) from HIV-1
   5135..5256    +  polyA_signal   SV40 poly(A) signal: SV40 polyadenylation signal
   5296..5431    +  rep_origin     SV40 ori: SV40 origin of replication
   5452..5470    -  promoter       T7 promoter: promoter for bacteriophage T7 RNA polymerase
   5478..5633    +  CDS            lacZα (fragment): LacZα fragment of β-galactosidase; lacZ fragment
   5638..6066    +  rep_origin     f1 ori (sequence partly withheld): f1 bacteriophage origin of replication; arrow indicates direction of (+) strand synthesis
   6119..6223    +  promoter       AmpR promoter: bla
   6224..7084    +  CDS            AmpR: β-lactamase; bla; confers resistance to ampicillin, carbenicillin, and related antibiotics
   7255..7843    +  rep_origin     ori: high-copy-number ColE1/pMB1/pBR322/pUC origin of replication
   8026..8118    +  CDS            lacI (fragment): lac repressor; lacI; The lac repressor binds to the lac operator to inhibit transcription in E. coli. This inhibition can be relieved by adding lactose or isopropyl-β-D-thiogalactopyranoside (IPTG).
   8131..8152    +  protein_bind   CAP binding site: CAP binding activates transcription in the presence of cAMP. E. coli catabolite activator protein
   8167..8197    +  promoter       lac promoter: promoter for the E. coli lac operon
   8205..8221    +  protein_bind   lac operator: The lac repressor binds to the lac operator to inhibit transcription in E. coli. This inhibition can be relieved by adding lactose or isopropyl-β-D-thiogalactopyranoside (IPTG). lac repressor encoded by lacI
   8266..8284    +  promoter       T3 promoter: promoter for bacteriophage T3 RNA polymerase
