>Addgene plasmid #105592 | LRG-2.1T-neo-sgMYB(human)#5.2 | addgene full sequence | sequence record 204075 | Addgene NGS Result
TTAATGTAGTCTTATGCAATACTCTTGTAGTCTTGCAACATGGTAACGATGAGTTAGCAACATGCCTTAC
AAGGAGAGAAAAAGCACCGTGCATGCCGATTGGTGGAAGTAAGGTGGTACGATCGTGCCTTATTAGGAAG
GCAACAGACGGGTCTGACATGGATTGGACGAACCACTGAATTGCCGCATTGCAGAGATATTGTATTTAAG
TGCCTAGCTCGATACATAAACGGGTCTCTCTGGTTAGACCAGATCTGAGCCTGGGAGCTCTCTGGCTAAC
TAGGGAACCCACTGCTTAAGCCTCAATAAAGCTTGCCTTGAGTGCTTCAAGTAGTGTGTGCCCGTCTGTT
GTGTGACTCTGGTAACTAGAGATCCCTCAGACCCTTTTAGTCAGTGTGGAAAATCTCTAGCAGTGGCGCC
CGAACAGGGACTTGAAAGCGAAAGGGAAACCAGAGGAGCTCTCTCGACGCAGGACTCGGCTTGCTGAAGC
GCGCACGGCAAGAGGCGAGGGGCGGCGACTGGTGAGTACGCCAAAAATTTTGACTAGCGGAGGCTAGAAG
GAGAGAGATGGGTGCGAGAGCGTCAGTATTAAGCGGGGGAGAATTAGATCGCGATGGGAAAAAATTCGGT
TAAGGCCAGGGGGAAAGAAAAAATATAAATTAAAACATATAGTATGGGCAAGCAGGGAGCTAGAACGATT
CGCAGTTAATCCTGGCCTGTTAGAAACATCAGAAGGCTGTAGACAAATACTGGGACAGCTACAACCATCC
CTTCAGACAGGATCAGAAGAACTTAGATCATTATATAATACAGTAGCAACCCTCTATTGTGTGCATCAAA
GGATAGAGATAAAAGACACCAAGGAAGCTTTAGACAAGATAGAGGAAGAGCAAAACAAAAGTAAGACCAC
CGCACAGCAAGCGGCCGCTGATCTTCAGACCTGGAGGAGGAGATATGAGGGACAATTGGAGAAGTGAATT
ATATAAATATAAAGTAGTAAAAATTGAACCATTAGGAGTAGCACCCACCAAGGCAAAGAGAAGAGTGGTG
CAGAGAGAAAAAAGAGCAGTGGGAATAGGAGCTTTGTTCCTTGGGTTCTTGGGAGCAGCAGGAAGCACTA
TGGGCGCAGCGTCAATGACGCTGACGGTACAGGCCAGACAATTATTGTCTGGTATAGTGCAGCAGCAGAA
CAATTTGCTGAGGGCTATTGAGGCGCAACAGCATCTGTTGCAACTCACAGTCTGGGGCATCAAGCAGCTC
CAGGCAAGAATCCTGGCTGTGGAAAGATACCTAAAGGATCAACAGCTCCTGGGGATTTGGGGTTGCTCTG
GAAAACTCATTTGCACCACTGCTGTGCCTTGGAATGCTAGTTGGAGTAATAAATCTCTGGAACAGATTTG
GAATCACACGACCTGGATGGAGTGGGACAGAGAAATTAACAATTACACAAGCTTAATACACTCCTTAATT
GAAGAATCGCAAAACCAGCAAGAAAAGAATGAACAAGAATTATTGGAATTAGATAAATGGGCAAGTTTGT
GGAATTGGTTTAACATAACAAATTGGCTGTGGTATATAAAATTATTCATAATGATAGTAGGAGGCTTGGT
AGGTTTAAGAATAGTTTTTGCTGTACTTTCTATAGTGAATAGAGTTAGGCAGGGATATTCACCATTATCG
TTTCAGACCCACCTCCCAACCCCGAGGGGACCCAGAGAGGGCCTATTTCCCATGATTCCTTCATATTTGC
ATATACGATACAAGGCTGTTAGAGAGATAATTAGAATTAATTTGACTGTAAACACAAAGATATTAGTACA
AAATACGTGACGTAGAAAGTAATAATTTCTTGGGTAGTTTGCAGTTTTAAAATTATGTTTTAAAATGGAC
TATCATATGCTTACCGTAACTTGAAAGTATTTCGATTTCTTGGCTTTATATATCTTGTGGAAAGGACGAA
ACACCGCAATAACAGACCAACGTTTGTTTAAGAGCTATGCTGGAAACAGCATAGCAAGTTTAAATAAGGC
TAGTCCGTTATCAACTTTGCTGGAAACAGCAAAGTGGCACCGAGTCGGTGCTTTTTTTGAATTCTAGATC
TTGAGACAAATGGCAGTATTCATCCACAATTTTAAAAGAAAAGGGGGGATTGGGGGGTACAGTGCAGGGG
AAAGAATAGTAGACATAATAGCAACAGACATACAAACTAAAGAATTACAAAAACAAATTACAAAAATTCA
AAATTTTCGGGTTTATTACAGGGACAGCAGAGATCCACTTTGGCGCCGGCTCGAGTGGCTCCGGTGCCCG
TCAGTGGGCAGAGCGCACATCGCCCACAGTCCCCGAGAAGTTGGGGGGAGGGGTCGGCAATTGAACCGGT
GCCTAGAGAAGGTGGCGCGGGGTAAACTGGGAAAGTGATGTCGTGTACTGGCTCCGCCTTTTTCCCGAGG
GTGGGGGAGAACCGTATATAAGTGCAGTAGTCGCCGTGAACGTTCTTTTTCGCAACGGGTTTGCCGCCAG
AACACAGGTGTCGTGACGCGGGATCCGCCACCATGGATTACAAAGACGATGACGATAAGATGGTGAGCAA
GGGCGAGGAGCTGTTCACCGGGGTGGTGCCCATCCTGGTCGAGCTGGACGGCGACGTAAACGGCCACAAG
TTCAGCGTGTCCGGCGAGGGCGAGGGCGATGCCACCTACGGCAAGCTGACCCTGAAGTTCATCTGCACCA
CCGGCAAGCTGCCCGTGCCCTGGCCCACCCTCGTGACCACCCTGACCTACGGCGTGCAGTGCTTCAGCCG
CTACCCCGACCACATGAAGCAGCACGACTTCTTCAAGTCCGCCATGCCCGAAGGCTACGTCCAGGAGCGC
ACCATCTTCTTCAAGGACGACGGCAACTACAAGACCCGCGCCGAGGTGAAGTTCGAGGGCGACACCCTGG
TGAACCGCATCGAGCTGAAGGGCATCGACTTCAAGGAGGACGGCAACATCCTGGGGCACAAGCTGGAGTA
CAACTACAACAGCCACAACGTCTATATCATGGCCGACAAGCAGAAGAACGGCATCAAGGTGAACTTCAAG
ATCCGCCACAACATCGAGGACGGCAGCGTGCAGCTCGCCGACCACTACCAGCAGAACACCCCCATCGGCG
ACGGCCCCGTGCTGCTGCCCGACAACCACTACCTGAGCACCCAGTCCGCCCTGAGCAAAGACCCCAACGA
GAAGCGCGATCACATGGTCCTGCTGGAGTTCGTGACCGCCGCCGGGATCACTCTCGGCATGGACGAGCTG
TACAAGGGCAGCGGCGCCACCAACTTCAGCCTGCTGAAGCAGGCCGGCGACGTGGAGGAGAACCCCGGCC
CCATGCTTGAACAAGATGGATTGCACGCAGGTTCTCCGGCCGCTTGGGTGGAGAGGCTATTCGGCTATGA
CTGGGCACAACAGACAATCGGCTGCTCTGATGCCGCCGTGTTCCGGCTGTCAGCGCAGGGGCGCCCGGTT
CTTTTTGTCAAGACCGACCTGTCCGGTGCCCTGAATGAACTGCAGGACGAGGCAGCGCGGCTATCGTGGC
TGGCCACGACGGGCGTTCCTTGCGCAGCTGTGCTCGACGTTGTCACTGAAGCGGGAAGGGACTGGCTGCT
ATTGGGCGAAGTGCCGGGGCAGGATCTCCTGTCATCTCACCTTGCTCCTGCCGAGAAAGTATCCATCATG
GCTGATGCAATGCGGCGGCTGCATACGCTTGATCCGGCTACCTGCCCATTCGACCACCAAGCGAAACATC
GCATCGAGCGAGCACGTACTCGGATGGAAGCCGGTCTTGTCGATCAGGATGATCTGGACGAAGAGCATCA
GGGGCTCGCGCCAGCCGAACTGTTCGCCAGGCTCAAGGCGCGCATGCCCGACGGCGAGGATCTCGTCGTG
ACCCATGGCGATGCCTGCTTGCCGAATATCATGGTGGAAAATGGCCGCTTTTCTGGATTCATCGACTGTG
GCCGGCTGGGTGTGGCGGACCGCTATCAGGACATAGCGTTGGCTACCCGTGATATTGCTGAAGAGCTTGG
CGGCGAATGGGCTGACCGCTTCCTCGTGCTTTACGGTATCGCCGCTCCCGATTCGCAGCGCATCGCCTTC
TATCGCCTTCTTGACGAGTTCTTCTGAGTCGACAATCAACCTCTGGATTACAAAATTTGTGAAAGATTGA
CTGGTATTCTTAACTATGTTGCTCCTTTTACGCTATGTGGATACGCTGCTTTAATGCCTTTGTATCATGC
TATTGCTTCCCGTATGGCTTTCATTTTCTCCTCCTTGTATAAATCCTGGTTGCTGTCTCTTTATGAGGAG
TTGTGGCCCGTTGTCAGGCAACGTGGCGTGGTGTGCACTGTGTTTGCTGACGCAACCCCCACTGGTTGGG
GCATTGCCACCACCTGTCAGCTCCTTTCCGGGACTTTCGCTTTCCCCCTCCCTATTGCCACGGCGGAACT
CATCGCCGCCTGCCTTGCCCGCTGCTGGACAGGGGCTCGGCTGTTGGGCACTGACAATTCCGTGGTGTTG
TCGGGGAAATCATCGTCCTTTCCTTGGCTGCTCGCCTGTGTTGCCACCTGGATTCTGCGCGGGACGTCCT
TCTGCTACGTCCCTTCGGCCCTCAATCCAGCGGACCTTCCTTCCCGCGGCCTGCTGCCGGCTCTGCGGCC
TCTTCCGCGTCTTCGCCTTCGCCCTCAGACGAGTCGGATCTCCCTTTGGGCCGCCTCCCCGCGTCGACTT
TAAGACCAATGACTTACAAGGCAGCTGTAGATCTTAGCCACTTTTTAAAAGAAAAGGGGGGACTGGAAGG
GCTAATTCACTCCCAACGAAGACAAGATCTGCTTTTTGCTTGTACTGGGTCTCTCTGGTTAGACCAGATC
TGAGCCTGGGAGCTCTCTGGCTAACTAGGGAACCCACTGCTTAAGCCTCAATAAAGCTTGCCTTGAGTGC
TTCAAGTAGTGTGTGCCCGTCTGTTGTGTGACTCTGGTAACTAGAGATCCCTCAGACCCTTTTAGTCAGT
GTGGAAAATCTCTAGCAGTACGTATAGTAGTTCATGTCATCTTATTATTCAGTATTTATAACTTGCAAAG
AAATGAATATCAGAGAGTGAGAGGAACTTGTTTATTGCAGCTTATAATGGTTACAAATAAAGCAATAGCA
TCACAAATTTCACAAATAAAGCATTTTTTTCACTGCATTCTAGTTGTGGTTTGTCCAAACTCATCAATGT
ATCTTATCATGTCTGGCTCTAGCTATCCCGCCCCTAACTCCGCCCATCCCGCCCCTAACTCCGCCCAGTT
CCGCCCATTCTCCGCCCCATGGCTGACTAATTTTTTTTATTTATGCAGAGGCCGAGGCCGCCTCGGCCTC
TGAGCTATTCCAGAAGTAGTGAGGAGGCTTTTTTGGAGGCCTAGGGACGTACCCAATTCGCCCTATAGTG
AGTCGTATTACGCGCGCTCACTGGCCGTCGTTTTACAACGTCGTGACTGGGAAAACCCTGGCGTTACCCA
ACTTAATCGCCTTGCAGCACATCCCCCTTTCGCCAGCTGGCGTAATAGCGAAGAGGCCCGCACCGATCGC
CCTTCCCAACAGTTGCGCAGCCTGAATGGCGAATGGG
[124 nt withheld, positions 5638-5761]
C
[91 nt withheld, positions 5763-5853]
A
[49 nt withheld, positions 5855-5903]
CCTTTGACGTTGGAGTCCACGTTCTTT
[37 nt withheld, positions 5931-5967]
ACCCTATCTCGGTCTATTCTTTTGATTTATAAGGGATTTTGCCGATTTCGGCCTATTGGTTAAAAAATGA
GCTGATTTAACAAAAATTTAACGCGAATTTTAACAAAATATTAACGCTTACAATTTAGGTGGCACTTTTC
GGGGAAATGTGCGCGGAACCCCTATTTGTTTATTTTTCTAAATACATTCAAATATGTATCCGCTCATGAG
ACAATAACCCTGATAAATGCTTCAATAATATTGAAAAAGGAAGAGTATGAGTATTCAACATTTCCGTGTC
GCCCTTATTCCCTTTTTTGCGGCATTTTGCCTTCCTGTTTTTGCTCACCCAGAAACGCTGGTGAAAGTAA
AAGATGCTGAAGATCAGTTGGGTGCACGAGTGGGTTACATCGAACTGGATCTCAACAGCGGTAAGATCCT
TGAGAGTTTTCGCCCCGAAGAACGTTTTCCAATGATGAGCACTTTTAAAGTTCTGCTATGTGGCGCGGTA
TTATCCCGTATTGACGCCGGGCAAGAGCAACTCGGTCGCCGCATACACTATTCTCAGAATGACTTGGTTG
AGTACTCACCAGTCACAGAAAAGCATCTTACGGATGGCATGACAGTAAGAGAATTATGCAGTGCTGCCAT
AACCATGAGTGATAACACTGCGGCCAACTTACTTCTGACAACGATCGGAGGACCGAAGGAGCTAACCGCT
TTTTTGCACAACATGGGGGATCATGTAACTCGCCTTGATCGTTGGGAACCGGAGCTGAATGAAGCCATAC
CAAACGACGAGCGTGACACCACGATGCCTGTAGCAATGGCAACAACGTTGCGCAAACTATTAACTGGCGA
ACTACTTACTCTAGCTTCCCGGCAACAATTAATAGACTGGATGGAGGCGGATAAAGTTGCAGGACCACTT
CTGCGCTCGGCCCTTCCGGCTGGCTGGTTTATTGCTGATAAATCTGGAGCCGGTGAGCGTGGGTCTCGCG
GTATCATTGCAGCACTGGGGCCAGATGGTAAGCCCTCCCGTATCGTAGTTATCTACACGACGGGGAGTCA
GGCAACTATGGATGAACGAAATAGACAGATCGCTGAGATAGGTGCCTCACTGATTAAGCATTGGTAACTG
TCAGACCAAGTTTACTCATATATACTTTAGATTGATTTAAAACTTCATTTTTAATTTAAAAGGATCTAGG
TGAAGATCCTTTTTGATAATCTCATGACCAAAATCCCTTAACGTGAGTTTTCGTTCCACTGAGCGTCAGA
CCCCGTAGAAAAGATCAAAGGATCTTCTTGAGATCCTTTTTTTCTGCGCGTAATCTGCTGCTTGCAAACA
AAAAAACCACCGCTACCAGCGGTGGTTTGTTTGCCGGATCAAGAGCTACCAACTCTTTTTCCGAAGGTAA
CTGGCTTCAGCAGAGCGCAGATACCAAATACTGTTCTTCTAGTGTAGCCGTAGTTAGGCCACCACTTCAA
GAACTCTGTAGCACCGCCTACATACCTCGCTCTGCTAATCCTGTTACCAGTGGCTGCTGCCAGTGGCGAT
AAGTCGTGTCTTACCGGGTTGGACTCAAGACGATAGTTACCGGATAAGGCGCAGCGGTCGGGCTGAACGG
GGGGTTCGTGCACACAGCCCAGCTTGGAGCGAACGACCTACACCGAACTGAGATACCTACAGCGTGAGCT
ATGAGAAAGCGCCACGCTTCCCGAAGGGAGAAAGGCGGACAGGTATCCGGTAAGCGGCAGGGTCGGAACA
GGAGAGCGCACGAGGGAGCTTCCAGGGGGAAACGCCTGGTATCTTTATAGTCCTGTCGGGTTTCGCCACC
TCTGACTTGAGCGTCGATTTTTGTGATGCTCGTCAGGGGGGCGGAGCCTATGGAAAAACGCCAGCAACGC
GGCCTTTTTACGGTTCCTGGCCTTTTGCTGGCCTTTTGCTCACATGTTCTTTCCTGCGTTATCCCCTGAT
TCTGTGGATAACCGTATTACCGCCTTTGAGTGAGCTGATACCGCTCGCCGCAGCCGAACGACCGAGCGCA
GCGAGTCAGTGAGCGAGGAAGCGGAAGAGCGCCCAATACGCAAACCGCCTCTCCCCGCGCGTTGGCCGAT
TCATTAATGCAGCTGGCACGACAGGTTTCCCGACTGGAAAGCGGGCAGTGAGCGCAACGCAATTAATGTG
AGTTAGCTCACTCATTAGGCACCCCAGGCTTTACACTTTATGCTTCCGGCTCGTATGTTGTGTGGAATTG
TGAGCGGATAACAATTTCACACAGGAAACAGCTATGACCATGATTACGCCAAGCGCGCAATTAACCCTCA
CTAAAGGGAACAAAAGCTGGAGCTGCAAGC
Features (pLannotate 1.2.2; 28 found; start..end, strand, type, name):
      5..231     +  promoter       RSV promoter: Rous sarcoma virus enhancer/promoter
    232..412     +  LTR            5' LTR (truncated): truncated 5' long terminal repeat (LTR) from HIV-1
    459..584     +  misc_feature   HIV-1 Ψ: packaging signal of human immunodeficiency virus type 1
    568..931     +  CDS            HIV-1 gag (fragment): gag protein from human immunodeficiency virus 1; gag
   1077..1310    +  misc_feature   RRE: The Rev response element (RRE) of HIV-1 allows for Rev-dependent mRNA export from the nucleus to the cytoplasm.
   1687..1713    +  CDS            Rev (fragment): human immunodeficiency virus 1 (HIV-1) Rev protein; rev; enhances nuclear export of unspliced and incompletely spliced viral mRNAs
   1717..1957    +  promoter       U6 promoter: RNA polymerase III promoter for human U6 snRNA
   2004..2047    +  misc_RNA       tracrRNA (fragment): trans-activating CRISPR RNA for the Streptococcus pyogenes CRISPR/Cas9 system
   2130..2247    +  misc_feature   cPPT/CTS: central polypurine tract and central termination sequence of HIV-1
   2316..2527    +  promoter       EF-1α core promoter: core promoter for human elongation factor EF-1α
   2580..3296    +  CDS            EGFP: EGFP is a basic (constitutively fluorescent) green fluorescent protein published in 1996, derived from Aequorea victoria. It is reported to be a rapidly-maturing weak dimer with moderate acid sensitivity.
   3363..4157    +  CDS            NeoR/KanR: aminoglycoside phosphotransferase from Tn5; aph(3')-II (or nptII); confers resistance to neomycin, kanamycin, and G418 (Geneticin®)
   4164..4752    +  misc_feature   WPRE: woodchuck hepatitis virus posttranscriptional regulatory element
   4803..4822    +  misc_feature   cPPT/CTS (fragment): central polypurine tract and central termination sequence of HIV-1
   4824..5057    +  LTR            3' LTR (ΔU3): self-inactivating 3' long terminal repeat (LTR) from HIV-1
   5135..5256    +  polyA_signal   SV40 poly(A) signal: SV40 polyadenylation signal
   5296..5431    +  rep_origin     SV40 ori: SV40 origin of replication
   5452..5470    -  promoter       T7 promoter: promoter for bacteriophage T7 RNA polymerase
   5478..5633    +  CDS            lacZα (fragment): LacZα fragment of β-galactosidase; lacZ fragment
   5638..6066    +  rep_origin     f1 ori (sequence partly withheld): f1 bacteriophage origin of replication; arrow indicates direction of (+) strand synthesis
   6119..6223    +  promoter       AmpR promoter: bla
   6224..7084    +  CDS            AmpR: β-lactamase; bla; confers resistance to ampicillin, carbenicillin, and related antibiotics
   7255..7843    +  rep_origin     ori: high-copy-number ColE1/pMB1/pBR322/pUC origin of replication
   8026..8118    +  CDS            lacI (fragment): lac repressor; lacI; The lac repressor binds to the lac operator to inhibit transcription in E. coli. This inhibition can be relieved by adding lactose or isopropyl-β-D-thiogalactopyranoside (IPTG).
   8131..8152    +  protein_bind   CAP binding site: CAP binding activates transcription in the presence of cAMP. E. coli catabolite activator protein
   8167..8197    +  promoter       lac promoter: promoter for the E. coli lac operon
   8205..8221    +  protein_bind   lac operator: The lac repressor binds to the lac operator to inhibit transcription in E. coli. This inhibition can be relieved by adding lactose or isopropyl-β-D-thiogalactopyranoside (IPTG). lac repressor encoded by lacI
   8266..8284    +  promoter       T3 promoter: promoter for bacteriophage T3 RNA polymerase
