[The description below was written by a language model from this plasmid's Addgene catalogue record and pLannotate feature annotations shown in this document.]
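Description:
LRG-2.1T-neo-sgMYB(human)#5.2 is an 8.3 kb lentiviral CRISPR guide-RNA vector built on the LRG 2.1T backbone (hU6-sgRNA–EFS-GFP-P2A-Neo). It delivers a single guide RNA directed against the DNA-binding domain of human MYB. In bacteria it is maintained through a high-copy ColE1/pUC-type origin with ampicillin resistance. The backbone also retains an f1 origin, an SV40 origin and poly(A) signal, and remnants of a lac/T7/T3 cloning region. The viral portion has a third-generation, self-inactivating layout. An RSV promoter drives a truncated HIV-1 5' LTR, followed by the Ψ packaging signal with a gag fragment, the Rev response element for Rev-dependent export of the genomic RNA, a cPPT/CTS, a WPRE to boost transcript expression, and a ΔU3 3' LTR. The plasmid encodes no packaging or envelope functions, so these must be supplied in trans to make virus.

Two expression units sit between the LTRs. A human U6 RNA polymerase III promoter transcribes the MYB-targeting spacer fused to a Streptococcus pyogenes Cas9 scaffold, which the feature table detects only as a tracrRNA fragment. Downstream, the EF-1α core (EFS) promoter drives EGFP linked through a P2A peptide to the neomycin phosphotransferase gene. Transduced cells can therefore be tracked by green fluorescence and selected with G418. No Cas9 is annotated, so the vector is meant for cells that express Cas9 from another source. Repository sequencing found two substitutions in NeoR (I2L and S177R), which are not known to impair selection. The associated work concerns MYB dependence in acute myeloid leukemia, which fits use of this guide to disrupt the MYB DNA-binding domain in human cells.
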