Addgene plasmid #105592: LRG-2.1T-neo-sgMYB(human)#5.2
Purpose: lentivirally express gRNA targeting human MYB DBD with GFP marker and neo resistance
Depositing lab: Christopher Vakoc. Depositing organization: Cold Spring Harbor Laboratory. Publication: A TFIID-SAGA Perturbation that Targets MYB and Suppresses Acute Myeloid Leukemia. Xu Y, Milazzo JP, Somerville TDD, Tarumoto Y, Huang YH, Ostrander EL, Wilkinson JE, Challen GA, Vakoc CR. Cancer Cell. 2018 Jan 8;33(1):13-28.e8. doi: 10.1016/j.ccell.2017.12.002. PubMed 29316427.
Backbone
  Vector backbone: LRG 2.1T(hU6-sgRNA- EFS-GFP-P2A-Neo)
  Vector type: Mammalian Expression, Lentiviral, CRISPR
  Selectable markers: Neomycin (select with G418)
Growth in bacteria
  Bacterial resistance: Ampicillin, 100 μg/mL
  Growth temperature: 37°C
  Growth strain: NEB Stable
  Copy number: Unknown
Gene/Insert
  Gene/Insert name: gRNA targeting human MYB DBD
  gRNA/shRNA sequence: GCAATAACAGACCAACGTTT
  Species: H. sapiens (human)
  Promoter: hU6
  Cloning method: Ligation Independent Cloning
  Sequencing primers: 5′ GAC TAT CAT ATG CTT ACC GT
Terms and licenses: Academic/Nonprofit Terms; Industry Terms: Not Available to Industry
Depositor comments: Addgene's sequencing found I2L and S177R in NeoR. These mutations are not known to affect neomycin selection.
How to cite: LRG-2.1T-neo-sgMYB(human)#5.2 was a gift from Christopher Vakoc (Addgene plasmid # 105592 ; http://n2t.net/addgene:105592 ; RRID:Addgene_105592)
